>Addgene plasmid #21114 | pcDNA3-miR21 | addgene full sequence | sequence record 243542 | Addgene NGS Result
CTTCCGCTTCCTCGCTCACTGACTCGCTGCGCTCGGTCGTTCGGCTGCGGCGAGCGGTATCAGCTCACTC
AAAGGCGGTAATACGGTTATCCACAGAATCAGGGGATAACGCAGGAAAGAACATGTGAGCAAAAGGCCAG
CAAAAGGCCAGGAACCGTAAAAAGGCCGCGTTGCTGGCGTTTTTCCATAGGCTCCGCCCCCCTGACGAGC
ATCACAAAAATCGACGCTCAAGTCAGAGGTGGCGAAACCCGACAGGACTATAAAGATACCAGGCGTTTCC
CCCTGGAAGCTCCCTCGTGCGCTCTCCTGTTCCGACCCTGCCGCTTACCGGATACCTGTCCGCCTTTCTC
CCTTCGGGAAGCGTGGCGCTTTCTCATAGCTCACGCTGTAGGTATCTCAGTTCGGTGTAGGTCGTTCGCT
CCAAGCTGGGCTGTGTGCACGAACCCCCCGTTCAGCCCGACCGCTGCGCCTTATCCGGTAACTATCGTCT
TGAGTCCAACCCGGTAAGACACGACTTATCGCCACTGGCAGCAGCCACTGGTAACAGGATTAGCAGAGCG
AGGTATGTAGGCGGTGCTACAGAGTTCTTGAAGTGGTGGCCTAACTACGGCTACACTAGAAGAACAGTAT
TTGGTATCTGCGCTCTGCTGAAGCCAGTTACCTTCGGAAAAAGAGTTGGTAGCTCTTGATCCGGCAAACA
AACCACCGCTGGTAGCGGTGGTTTTTTTGTTTGCAAGCAGCAGATTACGCGCAGAAAAAAAGGATCTCAA
GAAGATCCTTTGATCTTTTCTACGGGGTCTGACGCTCAGTGGAACGAAAACTCACGTTAAGGGATTTTGG
TCATGAGATTATCAAAAAGGATCTTCACCTAGATCCTTTTAAATTAAAAATGAAGTTTTAAATCAATCTA
AAGTATATATGAGTAAACTTGGTCTGACAGTTACCAATGCTTAATCAGTGAGGCACCTATCTCAGCGATC
TGTCTATTTCGTTCATCCATAGTTGCCTGACTCCCCGTCGTGTAGATAACTACGATACGGGAGGGCTTAC
CATCTGGCCCCAGTGCTGCAATGATACCGCGAGACCCACGCTCACCGGCTCCAGATTTATCAGCAATAAA
CCAGCCAGCCGGAAGGGCCGAGCGCAGAAGTGGTCCTGCAACTTTATCCGCCTCCATCCAGTCTATTAAT
TGTTGCCGGGAAGCTAGAGTAAGTAGTTCGCCAGTTAATAGTTTGCGCAACGTTGTTGCCATTGCTACAG
GCATCGTGGTGTCACGCTCGTCGTTTGGTATGGCTTCATTCAGCTCCGGTTCCCAACGATCAAGGCGAGT
TACATGATCCCCCATGTTGTGCAAAAAAGCGGTTAGCTCCTTCGGTCCTCCGATCGTTGTCAGAAGTAAG
TTGGCCGCAGTGTTATCACTCATGGTTATGGCAGCACTGCATAATTCTCTTACTGTCATGCCATCCGTAA
GATGCTTTTCTGTGACTGGTGAGTACTCAACCAAGTCATTCTGAGAATAGTGTATGCGGCGACCGAGTTG
CTCTTGCCCGGCGTCAATACGGGATAATACCGCGCCACATAGCAGAACTTTAAAAGTGCTCATCATTGGA
AAACGTTCTTCGGGGCGAAAACTCTCAAGGATCTTACCGCTGTTGAGATCCAGTTCGATGTAACCCACTC
GTGCACCCAACTGATCTTCAGCATCTTTTACTTTCACCAGCGTTTCTGGGTGAGCAAAAACAGGAAGGCA
AAATGCCGCAAAAAAGGGAATAAGGGCGACACGGAAATGTTGAATACTCATACTCTTCCTTTTTCAATAT
TATTGAAGCATTTATCAGGGTTATTGTCTCATGAGCGGATACATATTTGAATGTATTTAGAAAAATAAAC
AAATAGGGGTTCCGCGCACATTTCCCCGAAAAGTGCCACCTGACGTCGACGGATCGGGAGATCTCCCGAT
CCCCTATGGTGCACTCTCAGTACAATCTGCTCTGATGCCGCATAGTTAAGCCAGTATCTGCTCCCTGCTT
GTGTGTTGGAGGTCGCTGAGTAGTGCGCGAGCAAAATTTAAGCTACAACAAGGCAAGGCTTGACCGACAA
TTGCATGAAGAATCTGCTTAGGGTTAGGCGTTTTGCGCTGCTTCGCGATGTACGGGCCAGATATACGCGT
TGACATTGATTATTGACTAGTTATTAATAGTAATCAATTACGGGGTCATTAGTTCATAGCCCATATATGG
AGTTCCGCGTTACATAACTTACGGTAAATGGCCCGCCTGGCTGACCGCCCAACGACCCCCGCCCATTGAC
GTCAATAATGACGTATGTTCCCATAGTAACGCCAATAGGGACTTTCCATTGACGTCAATGGGTGGAGTAT
TTACGGTAAACTGCCCACTTGGCAGTACATCAAGTGTATCATATGCCAAGTACGCCCCCTATTGACGTCA
ATGACGGTAAATGGCCCGCCTGGCATTATGCCCAGTACATGACCTTATGGGACTTTCCTACTTGGCAGTA
CATCTACGTATTAGTCATCGCTATTACCATGGTGATGCGGTTTTGGCAGTACATCAATGGGCGTGGATAG
CGGTTTGACTCACGGGGATTTCCAAGTCTCCACCCCATTGACGTCAATGGGAGTTTGTTTTGGCACCAAA
ATCAACGGGACTTTCCAAAATGTCGTAACAACTCCGCCCCATTGACGCAAATGGGCGGTAGGCGTGTACG
GTGGGAGGTCTATATAAGCAGAGCTCTCTGGCTAACTAGAGAACCCACTGCTTACTGGCTTATCGAAATT
AATACGACTCACTATAGGGAGACCCAAGCTGGCTAGCTTTTCCTTTAGGAGCATTATGAGCATTATGTCA
GAATAGAATAGAATTGGGGTTCGATCTTAACAGGCCAGAAATGCCTGGGTTTTTTTGGTTTGTTTTTGTT
TTTGTTTTTTTATCAAATCCTGCCTGACTGTCTGCTTGTTTTGCCTACCATCGTGACATCTCCATGGCTG
TACCACCTTGTCGGGTAGCTTATCAGACTGATGTTGACTGTTGAATCTCATGGCAACACCAGTCGATGGG
CTGTCTGACATTTTGGTATCTTTCATCTGACCATCCATATCCAATGTTCTCATTTAAACATTACCCAGCA
TCATTGTTTATAATCAGAAACTCTGGTCCTTCTGTCTGGTGGCACTTAGAGTCTTTTGTGCCATAATGCA
GCAGTATGGAGGGAGGATTTTATGGAGAAATGGGGATAGTCTTCATGACCAGCTAGCGTTTAAACTTAAG
CTTGGTACCGAGCTCGGATCCACTAGTCCAGTGTGGTGGAATTCTGCAGATATCCAGCACAGTGGCGGCC
GCTCGAGTCTAGAGGGCCCGTTTAAACCCGCTGATCAGCCTCGACTGTGCCTTCTAGTTGCCAGCCATCT
GTTGTTTGCCCCTCCCCCGTGCCTTCCTTGACCCTGGAAGGTGCCACTCCCACTGTCCTTTCCTAATAAA
ATGAGGAAATTGCATCGCATTGTCTGAGTAGGTGTCATTCTATTCTGGGGGGTGGGGTGGGGCAGGACAG
CAAGGGGGAGGATTGGGAAGACAATAGCAGGCATGCTGGGGATGCGGTGGGCTCTATGGCTTCTGAGGCG
GAAAGAACCAGCTGGGGCTCTAGGGGGTATCCCC
[124 nt withheld, positions 3675-3798]
C
[91 nt withheld, positions 3800-3890]
A
[49 nt withheld, positions 3892-3940]
CCTTTGACGTTGGAGTCCACGTTCTTT
[37 nt withheld, positions 3968-4004]
ACCCTATCTCGGTCTATTCTTTTGATTTATAAGGGATTTTGCCGATTTCGGCCTATTGGTTAAAAAATGA
GCTGATTTAACAAAAATTTAACGCGAATTAATTCTGTGGAATGTGTGTCAGTTAGGGTGTGGAAAGTCCC
CAGGCTCCCCAGCAGGCAGAAGTATGCAAAGCATGCATCTCAATTAGTCAGCAACCAGGTGTGGAAAGTC
CCCAGGCTCCCCAGCAGGCAGAAGTATGCAAAGCATGCATCTCAATTAGTCAGCAACCATAGTCCCGCCC
CTAACTCCGCCCATCCCGCCCCTAACTCCGCCCAGTTCCGCCCATTCTCCGCCCCATGGCTGACTAATTT
TTTTTATTTATGCAGAGGCCGAGGCCGCCTCTGCCTCTGAGCTATTCCAGAAGTAGTGAGGAGGCTTTTT
TGGAGGCCTAGGCTTTTGCAAAAAGCTCCCGGGAGCTTGTATATCCATTTTCGGATCTGATCAAGAGACA
GGATGAGGATCGTTTCGCATGATTGAACAAGATGGATTGCACGCAGGTTCTCCGGCCGCTTGGGTGGAGA
GGCTATTCGGCTATGACTGGGCACAACAGACAATCGGCTGCTCTGATGCCGCCGTGTTCCGGCTGTCAGC
GCAGGGGCGCCCGGTTCTTTTTGTCAAGACCGACCTGTCCGGTGCCCTGAATGAACTGCAGGACGAGGCA
GCGCGGCTATCGTGGCTGGCCACGACGGGCGTTCCTTGCGCAGCTGTGCTCGACGTTGTCACTGAAGCGG
GAAGGGACTGGCTGCTATTGGGCGAAGTGCCGGGGCAGGATCTCCTGTCATCTCACCTTGCTCCTGCCGA
GAAAGTATCCATCATGGCTGATGCAATGCGGCGGCTGCATACGCTTGATCCGGCTACCTGCCCATTCGAC
CACCAAGCGAAACATCGCATCGAGCGAGCACGTACTCGGATGGAAGCCGGTCTTGTCGATCAGGATGATC
TGGACGAAGAGCATCAGGGGCTCGCGCCAGCCGAACTGTTCGCCAGGCTCAAGGCGCGCATGCCCGACGG
CGAGGATCTCGTCGTGACCCATGGCGATGCCTGCTTGCCGAATATCATGGTGGAAAATGGCCGCTTTTCT
GGATTCATCGACTGTGGCCGGCTGGGTGTGGCGGACCGCTATCAGGACATAGCGTTGGCTACCCGTGATA
TTGCTGAAGAGCTTGGCGGCGAATGGGCTGACCGCTTCCTCGTGCTTTACGGTATCGCCGCTCCCGATTC
GCAGCGCATCGCCTTCTATCGCCTTCTTGACGAGTTCTTCTGAGCGGGACTCTGGGGTTCGAAATGACCG
ACCAAGCGACGCCCAACCTGCCATCACGAGATTTCGATTCCACCGCCGCCTTCTATGAAAGGTTGGGCTT
CGGAATCGTTTTCCGGGACGCCGGCTGGATGATCCTCCAGCGCGGGGATCTCATGCTGGAGTTCTTCGCC
CACCCCAACTTGTTTATTGCAGCTTATAATGGTTACAAATAAAGCAATAGCATCACAAATTTCACAAATA
AAGCATTTTTTTCACTGCATTCTAGTTGTGGTTTGTCCAAACTCATCAATGTATCTTATCATGTCTGTAT
ACCGTCGACCTCTAGCTAGAGCTTGGCGTAATCATGGTCATAGCTGTTTCCTGTGTGAAATTGTTATCCG
CTCACAATTCCACACAACATACGAGCCGGAAGCATAAAGTGTAAAGCCTGGGGTGCCTAATGAGTGAGCT
AACTCACATTAATTGCGTTGCGCTCACTGCCCGCTTTCCAGTCGGGAAACCTGTCGTGCCAGCTGCATTA
ATGAATCGGCCAACGCGCGGGGAGAGGCGGTTTGCGTATTGGGCGCT
Features (pLannotate 1.2.2; 20 found; start..end, strand, type, name):
    182..770     -  rep_origin     ori: high-copy-number ColE1/pMB1/pBR322/pUC origin of replication
    941..1801    -  CDS            AmpR: β-lactamase; bla; confers resistance to ampicillin, carbenicillin, and related antibiotics
   1802..1906    -  promoter       AmpR promoter: bla
   1965..2017    -  misc_feature   bom (fragment): basis of mobility region from pBR322
   2172..2551    +  enhancer       CMV enhancer: human cytomegalovirus immediate early enhancer
   2552..2755    +  promoter       CMV promoter: human cytomegalovirus (CMV) immediate early promoter
   2751..2784    +  LTR            5' LTR (truncated) (fragment): truncated 5' long terminal repeat (LTR) from HIV-1
   2800..2818    +  promoter       T7 promoter: promoter for bacteriophage T7 RNA polymerase
   3018..3089    +  ncRNA          mir-21: Accession: RF00658 - microRNA mir-21
   3405..3629    +  polyA_signal   bGH poly(A) signal: bovine growth hormone polyadenylation signal
   3633..3654    +  promoter       SV40 promoter (fragment): SV40 enhancer and early promoter
   3675..4103    +  rep_origin     f1 ori (sequence partly withheld): f1 bacteriophage origin of replication; arrow indicates direction of (+) strand synthesis
   4117..4446    +  promoter       SV40 promoter: SV40 enhancer and early promoter
   4513..5304    +  CDS            neo: KKA2_KLEPN - Also known as kan, nptII. Experimental evidence at protein level: Swiss-Prot protein existence level 1. Resistance to kanamycin, neomycin, paromomycin, ribostamycin, butirosin and gentamicin B. From Klebsiella pneumoniae.
   5328..5486    +  CDS            ble (fragment): BLE_KLEPN - Experimental evidence at protein level: Swiss-Prot protein existence level 1. Binding protein with a strong affinity to the bleomycin family of antibiotics. Binds to CL990; an antimitotic-antibiotic compound. From Klebsiella pneumoniae.
   5481..5602    +  polyA_signal   SV40 poly(A) signal: SV40 polyadenylation signal
   5675..5691    -  protein_bind   lac operator: The lac repressor binds to the lac operator to inhibit transcription in E. coli. This inhibition can be relieved by adding lactose or isopropyl-β-D-thiogalactopyranoside (IPTG). lac repressor encoded by lacI
   5699..5729    -  promoter       lac promoter: promoter for the E. coli lac operon
   5744..5765    -  protein_bind   CAP binding site: CAP binding activates transcription in the presence of cAMP. E. coli catabolite activator protein
   5778..5870    -  CDS            lacI (fragment): lac repressor; lacI; The lac repressor binds to the lac operator to inhibit transcription in E. coli. This inhibition can be relieved by adding lactose or isopropyl-β-D-thiogalactopyranoside (IPTG).
