[The description below was written by a language model from this plasmid's Addgene catalogue record and pLannotate feature annotations shown in this document.]
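Description:
pcDNA3-miR21 is a mammalian expression plasmid built on the pcDNA3.1(+) backbone that carries a 434 bp human genomic fragment spanning the MIR21 locus. The fragment was inserted at the NheI site, which is retained on both sides. Because the same enzyme was used at each end, the cloning was non-directional, but the feature table places the annotated mir-21 hairpin on the same strand as the upstream promoter. In bacteria the plasmid is maintained at high copy through a ColE1/pUC-type origin and selected with ampicillin via the β-lactamase gene. An f1 origin is also present, as are short lac promoter/operator and lacI remnants typical of the backbone.

Expression of the insert is driven by the human cytomegalovirus immediate-early enhancer and promoter and terminated by the bovine growth hormone polyadenylation signal. The miR-21 stem-loop is therefore transcribed by RNA polymerase II within flanking native sequence, as an artificial primary transcript. This transcript must be processed by the cell's own microRNA biogenesis machinery (Drosha, then Dicer) to yield mature miR-21. A T7 promoter lies between the CMV promoter and the insert and serves as a sequencing primer site. A separate SV40 early promoter drives the neomycin phosphotransferase gene with an SV40 poly(A) signal, allowing G418 selection of stably transfected cells. The short HIV-1 LTR, extra SV40 promoter and ble fragments in the automated annotation are probably incidental sequence matches rather than functional elements.

The plasmid is suited to transient or stable overexpression of miR-21 in mammalian cells. The associated publication concerns regulation of microRNA biogenesis by cell-cell contact, which suggests use in studying pri-miRNA processing, though the record does not describe the specific experiments.
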