Addgene plasmid #21114: pcDNA3-miR21
Depositing lab: Joshua Mendell. Depositing organization: Johns Hopkins University and School of Medicine. Publication: Cell-cell contact globally activates microRNA biogenesis. Hwang HW, Wentzel EA, Mendell JT. Proc Natl Acad Sci U S A. 2009 Apr 28;106(17):7016-21. doi: 10.1073/pnas.0811523106. PubMed 19359480.
Backbone
  Vector backbone: pcDNA3.1(+) (Invitrogen)
  Backbone size w/o insert (bp): 5428
  Vector type: Mammalian Expression
  Selectable markers: Neomycin (select with G418)
Growth in bacteria
  Bacterial resistance: Ampicillin, 100 μg/mL
  Growth temperature: 37°C
  Growth strain: DH5alpha
  Copy number: High Copy
Gene/Insert
  Gene/Insert name: miR-21
  Species: H. sapiens (human)
  Insert size (bp): 434
  Entrez Gene: MIR21 (a.k.a. MIRN21, hsa-mir-21, miR-21, miRNA21)
  Cloning method: Restriction Enzyme; 5′ cloning site NheI (not destroyed); 3′ cloning site NheI (not destroyed)
  Sequencing primers: 5′ T7
Terms and licenses: Academic/Nonprofit Terms; Industry Terms: Not Available to Industry
How to cite: pcDNA3-miR21 was a gift from Joshua Mendell (Addgene plasmid # 21114 ; http://n2t.net/addgene:21114 ; RRID:Addgene_21114)
