>Addgene plasmid #21114 | pcDNA3-miR21 | addgene partial sequence | sequence record 26932 | CMV-F 5'-CGCAAATGGGCGGTAGGCGTG-3'
ACTAGAGAACCCACTGCTTACTGGCTTATCGAAATTAATACGACTCACTATAGGGAGACCCAAGCTGGCT
AGCTTTTCCTTTAGGAGCATTATGAGCATTATGTCAGAATAGAATAGAATTGGGGTTCGATCTTAACAGG
CCAGAAATGCCTGGGTTTTTTTGGTTTGTTTTTGTTTTTGTTTTTTTATCAAATCCTGCCTGACTGTCTG
CTTGTTTTGCCTACCATCGTGACATCTCCATGGCTGTACCACCTTGTCGGGTAGCTTATCAGACTGATGT
TGACTGTTGAATCTCATGGCAACACCAGTCGATGGGCTGTCTGACATTTTGGTATCTTTCATCTGACCAT
CCATATCCAATGTTCTCATTTAAACATTACCCAGCATCATTGTTTATAATCAGAAACTCTGGTCCTTCTG
TCTGGTGGCACTTAGAGTCTTTTGTGCCATAATGCAGCAGTATGGAGGGAGGATTTTATGGAGAAATGGG
GATAGTCTTCATGACCAGCTAGCGTTTAAACTTAAGCTTGGTACCGAGCTCGGATCCACTAGTCCAGTGT
GGTGGAATTCTGCAGATATCCAGCACAGTGGCGGCCGCTCGAGTCTAGAGGGCCCGTTTAAACCCGCTGA
TCAGCCTCGACTGTGCCTTCTAGTTGCCAGCCATCTGTTGTTTGCCC
